Addgene plasmid #130857: MLKS2del4ec
Purpose: Expression of plant nuclear envelope LINC protein fused to fluorescent protein and affinity tags for cell biology
Depositing lab: Hank Bass. Depositing organization: Florida State University, Tallahassee. Publication: MLKS2 is an ARM domain and F-actin-associated KASH protein that functions in stomatal complex development and meiotic chromosome segregation. Gumber HK, McKenna JF, Tolmie AF, Jalovec AM, Kartick AC, Graumann K, Bass HW. Nucleus. 2019 Dec;10(1):144-166. doi: 10.1080/19491034.2019.1629795. PubMed 31221013.
Backbone
  Vector backbone: pDONR221
  Vector type: Gateway entry vector
Growth in bacteria
  Bacterial resistance: Kanamycin, 50 μg/mL
  Growth temperature: 37°C
  Growth strain: DH5alpha
  Copy number: High Copy
Gene/Insert
  Gene/Insert name: MLKS2
  Species: Zea mays (maize)
  Mutation: Deletion of terminal four amino acids
  Tag / fusion protein: eGFP-FLAG-HA (N terminal on insert)
  Cloning method: Gateway Cloning
Terms and licenses: Academic/Nonprofit Terms; Industry Terms
How to cite: MLKS2del4ec was a gift from Hank Bass (Addgene plasmid # 130857 ; http://n2t.net/addgene:130857 ; RRID:Addgene_130857)
