[The description below was written by a language model from this plasmid's Addgene catalogue record and pLannotate feature annotations shown in this document.]
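Description:
MLKS2del4ec is a Gateway entry clone built on the pDONR221 backbone, about 5.2 kb in size. It is propagated in E. coli as a high-copy plasmid through a ColE1/pUC-type origin and selected with kanamycin via an aph(3')-Ia resistance gene. The two sequence records, one from the depositor and one from repository sequencing, have the same length and the same set of annotated features, differing only in where numbering starts. Backbone elements include the rrnB T1 and T2 terminators upstream of the cloning region, which insulate the insert from read-through transcription. There are also short lacI and lacZα remnants, and a T7 promoter beyond attL2 that points back toward the insert.

The payload lies between attL1 and attL2. It begins with an EGFP coding sequence immediately after attL1. According to the catalogue entry, this is followed by FLAG and HA epitope tags and then the maize (Zea mays) MLKS2 coding sequence, giving an N-terminal eGFP-FLAG-HA fusion. The roughly 2 kb between EGFP and attL2 is not annotated in either feature table, so the tags and the MLKS2 sequence are known only from the catalogue fields. MLKS2 is described as a nuclear envelope LINC complex protein of the KASH type. This version lacks its last four amino acids, a truncation at the C-terminal end where the KASH region lies.

No plant or other eukaryotic promoter is annotated, as expected for an entry clone. The fusion cassette is meant to be moved by LR recombination into a destination vector that supplies the expression elements. The stated use is cell biology, namely localisation by fluorescence imaging and affinity-tag-based work on the tagged protein.
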