Features (pLannotate 1.2.2; 10 found; start..end, strand, type, name):
    121..213     +  CDS            lacI (fragment): lac repressor; lacI; The lac repressor binds to the lac operator to inhibit transcription in E. coli. This inhibition can be relieved by adding lactose or isopropyl-β-D-thiogalactopyranoside (IPTG).
    268..295     -  terminator     rrnB T2 terminator: transcription terminator T2 from the E. coli rrnB gene
    427..470     +  terminator     rrnB T1 terminator: Escherichia coli rrnB; transcription terminator T1 from the E. coli rrnB gene
    517..553     -  CDS            lacZα (fragment): LacZα fragment of β-galactosidase; lacZ fragment
    569..668     +  protein_bind   attL1: mutant version of attL; recombination site for the Gateway® LR reaction LR Clonase™
    671..1387    +  CDS            EGFP: EGFP is a basic (constitutively fluorescent) green fluorescent protein published in 1996, derived from Aequorea victoria. It is reported to be a rapidly-maturing weak dimer with moderate acid sensitivity.
   3363..3462    -  protein_bind   attL2: mutant version of attL; recombination site for the Gateway® LR reaction LR Clonase™
   3480..3498    -  promoter       T7 promoter: promoter for bacteriophage T7 RNA polymerase
   3632..4441    +  CDS            KanR: aminoglycoside phosphotransferase; aph(3')-Ia; confers resistance to kanamycin in bacteria or G418 (Geneticin®) in eukaryotes
   4588..5176    +  rep_origin     ori: high-copy-number ColE1/pMB1/pBR322/pUC origin of replication
>Addgene plasmid #130857 | MLKS2del4ec | depositor full sequence | sequence record 250393 | Full Sequence
CTTTCCTGCGTTATCCCCTGATTCTGTGGATAACCGTATTACCGCCTTTGAGTGAGCTGATACCGCTCGC
CGCAGCCGAACGACCGAGCGCAGCGAGTCAGTGAGCGAGGAAGCGGAAGAGCGCCCAATACGCAAACCGC
CTCTCCCCGCGCGTTGGCCGATTCATTAATGCAGCTGGCACGACAGGTTTCCCGACTGGAAAGCGGGCAG
TGAGCGCAACGCAATTAATACGCGTACCGCTAGCCAGGAAGAGTTTGTAGAAACGCAAAAAGGCCATCCG
TCAGGATGGCCTTCTGCTTAGTTTGATGCCTGGCAGTTTATGGCGGGCGTCCTGCCCGCCACCCTCCGGG
CCGTTGCTTCACAACGTTCAAATCCGCTCCCGGCGGATTTGTCCTACTCAGGAGAGCGTTCACCGACAAA
CAACAGATAAAACGAAAGGCCCAGTCTTCCGACTGAGCCTTTCGTTTTATTTGATGCCTGGCAGTTCCCT
ACTCTCGCGTTAACGCTAGCATGGATGTTTTCCCAGTCACGACGTTGTAAAACGACGGCCAGTCTTAAGC
TCGGGCCCCAAATAATGATTTTATTTTGACTGATAGTGACCTGTTCGTTGCAACAAATTGATGAGCAATG
CTTTTTTATAATGCCAACTTTGTACAAAAAAGCAGGCTTCATGGTCTCCAAGGGCGAGGAGCTGTTCACC
GGGGTGGTCCCCATCCTGGTGGAGCTGGATGGCGACGTTAACGGGCACAAGTTCTCGGTGTCTGGCGAGG
GGGAGGGCGACGCTACCTACGGGAAGCTCACGCTGAAGTTCATCTGCACGACCGGCAAGCTGCCGGTGCC
CTGGCCAACACTCGTCACAACTCTGACTTACGGCGTCCAGTGCTTCTCGCGCTACCCTGATCACATGAAG
CAGCATGACTTCTTCAAGTCGGCTATGCCCGAGGGCTACGTGCAGGAGCGGACGATCTTCTTCAAGGACG
ATGGCAACTACAAGACACGCGCGGAGGTCAAGTTCGAGGGGGACACTCTCGTTAACAGGATCGAGCTGAA
GGGCATTGACTTCAAGGAGGATGGCAATATCCTCGGGCACAAGCTGGAGTACAACTACAATTCCCATAAC
GTGTACATCATGGCCGACAAGCAGAAGAACGGCATTAAGGTCAATTTCAAGATCCGGCACAACATTGAGG
ATGGCAGCGTTCAGCTCGCGGACCATTACCAGCAGAACACACCGATCGGGGATGGCCCTGTCCTCCTGCC
CGACAATCACTACCTCTCCACTCAGAGCGCCCTGTCGAAGGACCCGAACGAGAAGAGGGACCATATGGTG
CTCCTGGAGTTCGTCACAGCCGCGGGCATCACTCTCGGGATGGATGAGCTGTACAAGGGGGCGGGCGACT
ACAAGGACGATGACGATAAGGCTTACCCCTACGACGTGCCGGATTACGCCGGGGCTGGCATGGGGCGCTC
ACTCTCCCCGCTCCTGAGGCAGGAGCTGGACAACCTGGATAAGGACGCCGATTCTCGCAGGGCTGCCATG
AAGGCTCTCAAGTCATACGCCCGCCACCTGGATAGCAAGTCGATCCCCCATTTCCTGGCCGAGGTCTCTG
ACACGACCGCCGCTGGCGCGGGGGCCGGCAGCGGGATGCCAACCGGCGGGGAGTTCACGATCTCGCTCTA
CGAGGTCCTGGCCAGGGTTCACGGGCGGAACATCGTGCCCCAGATCGGCAATATTATGGCGACCATTATG
TGCACGCTCTCCAGCTCGGGCGGGTCATTCCCACTGCACCAGGCCTGCTCCAAGGTTGTGCCAGCTATCG
CTAGGCATGGCATTGATCCGTCGGCCCCAGACGGCGAGAAGGCCGGGATCATTGCTAGCCTCTGCCGCCC
ACTGTGCTCGGCTCTCATGGGCGGGAGCCAGGACGGCGGCGCTGCCAGCGGCGCTGCCCTCTGCCTGAAG
GCCCTGGTTGAGTCTTCAAACTGGAGGTTCGCGTCGGGCGAGCTGGTGAATGAGGTCTGCCTGAAGGTGG
CCGGCGCTATGCACGACTCGGCCACACGGTCGAACGCTCATATGGGGCTGGCCATGGCGCTCGTGAAGCA
CAATGGCCTCATCGCTGAGGCCTACGCGCGCTCTATCGTCAGGTCCGGCCTCCAGATTCTGGACGGGGAT
ACCGCTGACTCCAGCTCGCAGAAGAGGCTGTCCGCCATCCAGATGATTAACTTCTTCATGAAGTTCGTGG
ACCCGAGGTGCCTGTCTTCAGAGCTGGGCCGGGTTATCGATGTGATGGAGCGCTGCCAGAATGACCGGAT
GCCCTTCGTGCGGGGCGCGGCTTTCGAGGCCTCTCAGTCAGCGCGCAACATTGCCGCGCAGAAGGGCTCC
AGGCACGAGGTTGGGACCTCTCCTATGGTGGGCTCAAACTTCCATAAGAGGAGGGAGAAGTCCCCTTGCC
GGAGCCTCTGGGGCGCCAAGAGGTCCCCCGCTGCCTCTACGATGGCCGCTGCTAGCCCTGTGCAGTTCCG
CTCTCCGGAGTCACAGGTCGTTGATTCCAGCATCATGAATGGCTCCACACTCCACGACTCCCCAGTGAGC
GTCGGCCAGTCGTCTTGCAACTTCGACCAGAGCAGGCGGACTAACCGCAGGCTGTGGTCGAATGACGCGG
TTGATGTGTCTCTGAAGGACGGCCTCTTCATCCAGCTGTGCTCCAACAGCAATTCGTACGAGGACGATCT
GGGCGAGGTTTGCGATAGCGAGGTGACCGACGCTAACTTCGAGTGCACCAATACGTTCGCCGGGTTCGTC
TCTCCCTCACACAATGGCTCCATCAGCAGGGATAAGACGCCTTCACCGCGGGCCTCGGACAGGCCCATCA
ACATTGACGATGTGAAGATCTACTCCACGCCAAGGAAGCTCCTGCGGCTCCTGCAGTCATCCTACGACTC
GGATTCTGCCTCAAACATCGGGCAGAGCACGGCCAAGCTCAGGGGCCTCTCCTCCCCCGACCAGGAGCAC
AAGGGCCTCGTCATTTCTTCAGAGCAGATGCAGTCGCTGCATTCTGACAATAAGGGCGATGAGATGAAGG
ACGAGAACGAGACCATCTACATGCAGAATAGCAAGGGCAGGACACAGACTCTCTCGAACGCTGACGCCTC
AGTCCTGTCCACAACTGAGGCCGAGAACACAAGCATCAAGACTTCGCCTGAGATTGAGCTGAATGGGGAC
GATGTTTGCATCACCTCCAGCATTGGCAAGACGCGGAAGTACCGCGCGAAGTTCACCCTCTTCCTGTCCG
TCATCGTTATTTTCCTCGCTATCATTACGATGCTGATCCGCATTGAGAACGACGATGACAGCGCGTACTG
AGACCCAGCTTTCTTGTACAAAGTTGGCATTATAAGAAAGCATTGCTTATCAATTTGTTGCAACGAACAG
GTCACTATCAGTCAAAATAAAATCATTATTTGCCATCCAGCTGATATCCCCTATAGTGAGTCGTATTACA
TGGTCATAGCTGTTTCCTGGCAGCTCTGGCCCGTGTCTCAAAATCTCTGATGTTACATTGCACAAGATAA
AAATATATCATCATGAACAATAAAACTGTCTGCTTACATAAACAGTAATACAAGGGGTGTTATGAGCCAT
ATTCAACGGGAAACGTCGAGGCCGCGATTAAATTCCAACATGGATGCTGATTTATATGGGTATAAATGGG
CTCGCGATAATGTCGGGCAATCAGGTGCGACAATCTATCGCTTGTATGGGAAGCCCGATGCGCCAGAGTT
GTTTCTGAAACATGGCAAAGGTAGCGTTGCCAATGATGTTACAGATGAGATGGTCAGACTAAACTGGCTG
ACGGAATTTATGCCTCTTCCGACCATCAAGCATTTTATCCGTACTCCTGATGATGCATGGTTACTCACCA
CTGCGATCCCCGGAAAAACAGCATTCCAGGTATTAGAAGAATATCCTGATTCAGGTGAAAATATTGTTGA
TGCGCTGGCAGTGTTCCTGCGCCGGTTGCATTCGATTCCTGTTTGTAATTGTCCTTTTAACAGCGATCGC
GTATTTCGTCTCGCTCAGGCGCAATCACGAATGAATAACGGTTTGGTTGATGCGAGTGATTTTGATGACG
AGCGTAATGGCTGGCCTGTTGAACAAGTCTGGAAAGAAATGCATAAACTTTTGCCATTCTCACCGGATTC
AGTCGTCACTCATGGTGATTTCTCACTTGATAACCTTATTTTTGACGAGGGGAAATTAATAGGTTGTATT
GATGTTGGACGAGTCGGAATCGCAGACCGATACCAGGATCTTGCCATCCTATGGAACTGCCTCGGTGAGT
TTTCTCCTTCATTACAGAAACGGCTTTTTCAAAAATATGGTATTGATAATCCTGATATGAATAAATTGCA
GTTTCATTTGATGCTCGATGAGTTTTTCTAATCAGAATTGGTTAATTGGTTGTAACACTGGCAGAGCATT
ACGCTGACTTGACGGGACGGCGCAAGCTCATGACCAAAATCCCTTAACGTGAGTTACGCGTCGTTCCACT
GAGCGTCAGACCCCGTAGAAAAGATCAAAGGATCTTCTTGAGATCCTTTTTTTCTGCGCGTAATCTGCTG
CTTGCAAACAAAAAAACCACCGCTACCAGCGGTGGTTTGTTTGCCGGATCAAGAGCTACCAACTCTTTTT
CCGAAGGTAACTGGCTTCAGCAGAGCGCAGATACCAAATACTGTTCTTCTAGTGTAGCCGTAGTTAGGCC
ACCACTTCAAGAACTCTGTAGCACCGCCTACATACCTCGCTCTGCTAATCCTGTTACCAGTGGCTGCTGC
CAGTGGCGATAAGTCGTGTCTTACCGGGTTGGACTCAAGACGATAGTTACCGGATAAGGCGCAGCGGTCG
GGCTGAACGGGGGGTTCGTGCACACAGCCCAGCTTGGAGCGAACGACCTACACCGAACTGAGATACCTAC
AGCGTGAGCTATGAGAAAGCGCCACGCTTCCCGAAGGGAGAAAGGCGGACAGGTATCCGGTAAGCGGCAG
GGTCGGAACAGGAGAGCGCACGAGGGAGCTTCCAGGGGGAAACGCCTGGTATCTTTATAGTCCTGTCGGG
TTTCGCCACCTCTGACTTGAGCGTCGATTTTTGTGATGCTCGTCAGGGGGGCGGAGCCTATGGAAAAACG
CCAGCAACGCGGCCTTTTTACGGTTCCTGGCCTTTTGCTGGCCTTTTGCTCACATGTT
