Features (pLannotate 1.2.2; 10 found; start..end, strand, type, name):
     33..132     +  protein_bind   attL1: mutant version of attL; recombination site for the Gateway® LR reaction LR Clonase™
    135..851     +  CDS            EGFP: EGFP is a basic (constitutively fluorescent) green fluorescent protein published in 1996, derived from Aequorea victoria. It is reported to be a rapidly-maturing weak dimer with moderate acid sensitivity.
   2827..2926    -  protein_bind   attL2: mutant version of attL; recombination site for the Gateway® LR reaction LR Clonase™
   2944..2962    -  promoter       T7 promoter: promoter for bacteriophage T7 RNA polymerase
   3096..3905    +  CDS            KanR: aminoglycoside phosphotransferase; aph(3')-Ia; confers resistance to kanamycin in bacteria or G418 (Geneticin®) in eukaryotes
   4052..4640    +  rep_origin     ori: high-copy-number ColE1/pMB1/pBR322/pUC origin of replication
   4823..4915    +  CDS            lacI (fragment): lac repressor; lacI; The lac repressor binds to the lac operator to inhibit transcription in E. coli. This inhibition can be relieved by adding lactose or isopropyl-β-D-thiogalactopyranoside (IPTG).
   4970..4997    -  terminator     rrnB T2 terminator: transcription terminator T2 from the E. coli rrnB gene
   5129..5172    +  terminator     rrnB T1 terminator: Escherichia coli rrnB; transcription terminator T1 from the E. coli rrnB gene
   5219..17      -  CDS            lacZα (fragment) (across the origin): LacZα fragment of β-galactosidase; lacZ fragment
>Addgene plasmid #130857 | MLKS2del4ec | addgene full sequence | sequence record 255655 | Addgene NGS Result
GTAAAACGACGGCCAGTCTTAAGCTCGGGCCCCAAATAATGATTTTATTTTGACTGATAGTGACCTGTTC
GTTGCAACAAATTGATGAGCAATGCTTTTTTATAATGCCAACTTTGTACAAAAAAGCAGGCTTCATGGTC
TCCAAGGGGGAGGAGCTGTTCACCGGGGTGGTCCCCATCCTGGTGGAGCTGGATGGCGACGTTAACGGGC
ACAAGTTCTCGGTGTCTGGCGAGGGGGAGGGCGACGCTACCTACGGGAAGCTCACGCTGAAGTTCATCTG
CACGACCGGCAAGCTGCCGGTGCCCTGGCCAACACTCGTCACAACTCTGACTTACGGCGTCCAGTGCTTC
TCGCGCTACCCTGATCACATGAAGCAGCATGACTTCTTCAAGTCGGCTATGCCCGAGGGCTACGTGCAGG
AGCGGACGATCTTCTTCAAGGACGATGGCAACTACAAGACACGCGCGGAGGTCAAGTTCGAGGGGGACAC
TCTCGTTAACAGGATCGAGCTGAAGGGCATTGACTTCAAGGAGGATGGCAATATCCTCGGGCACAAGCTG
GAGTACAACTACAATTCCCATAACGTGTACATCATGGCCGACAAGCAGAAGAACGGCATTAAGGTCAATT
TCAAGATCCGGCACAACATTGAGGATGGCAGCGTTCAGCTCGCGGACCATTACCAGCAGAACACACCGAT
CGGGGATGGCCCTGTCCTCCTGCCCGACAATCACTACCTCTCCACTCAGAGCGCCCTGTCGAAGGACCCG
AACGAGAAGAGGGACCATATGGTGCTCCTGGAGTTCGTCACAGCCGCGGGCATCACTCTCGGGATGGATG
AGCTGTACAAGGGGGCGGGCGACTACAAGGACGATGACGATAAGGCTTACCCCTACGACGTGCCGGATTA
CGCCGGGGCTGGCATGGGGCGCTCACTCTCCCCGCTCCTGAGGCAGGAGCTGGACAACCTGGATAAGGAC
GCCGATTCTCGCAGGGCTGCCATGAAGGCTCTCAAGTCATACGCCCGCCACCTGGATAGCAAGTCGATCC
CCCATTTCCTGGCCGAGGTCTCTGACACGACCGCCGCTGGCGCGGGGGCCGGCAGCGGGATGCCAACCGG
CGGGGAGTTCACGATCTCGCTCTACGAGGTCCTGGCCAGGGTTCACGGGCGGAACATCGTGCCCCAGATC
GGCAATATTATGGCGACCATTATGTGCACGCTCTCCAGCTCGGGCGGGTCATTCCCACTGCACCAGGCCT
GCTCCAAGGTTGTGCCAGCTATCGCTAGGCATGGCATTGATCCGTCGGCCCCAGACGGCGAGAAGGCCGG
GATCATTGCTAGCCTCTGCCGCCCACTGTGCTCGGCTCTCATGGGCGGGAGCCAGGACGGCGGCGCTGCC
AGCGGCGCTGCCCTCTGCCTGAAGGCCCTGGTTGAGTCTTCAAACTGGAGGTTCGCGTCGGGCGAGCTGG
TGAATGAGGTCTGCCTGAAGGTGGCCGGCGCTATGCACGACTCGGCCACACGGTCGAACGCTCATATGGG
GCTGGCCATGGCGCTCGTGAAGCACAATGGCCTCATCGCTGAGGCCTACGCGCGCTCTATCGTCAGGTCC
GGCCTCCAGATTCTGGACGGGGATACCGCTGACTCCAGCTCGCAGAAGAGGCTGTCCGCCATCCAGATGA
TTAACTTCTTCATGAAGTTCGTGGACCCGAGGTGCCTGTCTTCAGAGCTGGGCCGGGTTATCGATGTGAT
GGAGCGCTGCCAGAATGACCGGATGCCCTTCGTGCGGGGCGCGGCTTTCGAGGCCTCTCAGTCAGCGCGC
AACATTGCCGCGCAGAAGGGCTCCAGGCACGAGGTTGGGACCTCTCCTATGGTGGGCTCAAACTTCCATA
AGAGGAGGGAGAAGTCCCCTTGCCGGAGCCTCTGGGGCGCCAAGAGGTCCCCCGCTGCCTCTACGATGGC
CGCTGCTAGCCCTGTGCAGTTCCGCTCTCCGGAGTCACAGGTCGTTGATTCCAGCATCATGAATGGCTCC
ACACTCCACGACTCCCCAGTGAGCGTCGGCCAGTCGTCTTGCAACTTCGACCAGAGCAGGCGGACTAACC
GCAGGCTGTGGTCGAATGACGCGGTTGATGTGTCTCTGAAGGACGGCCTCTTCATCCAGCTGTGCTCCAA
CAGCAATTCGTACGAGGACGATCTGGGCGAGGTTTGCGATAGCGAGGTGACCGACGCTAACTTCGAGTGC
ACCAATACGTTCGCCGGGTTCGTCTCTCCCTCACACAATGGCTCCATCAGCAGGGATAAGACGCCTTCAC
CGCGGGCCTCGGACAGGCCCATCAACATTGACGATGTGAAGATCTACTCCACGCCAAGGAAGCTCCTGCG
GCTCCTGCAGTCATCCTACGACTCGGATTCTGCCTCAAACATCGGGCAGAGCACGGCCAAGCTCAGGGGC
CTCTCCTCCCCCGACCAGGAGCACAAGGGCCTCGTCATTTCTTCAGAGCAGATGCAGTCGCTGCATTCTG
ACAATAAGGGCGATGAGATGAAGGACGAGAACGAGACCATCTACATGCAGAATAGCAAGGGCAGGACACA
GACTCTCTCGAACGCTGACGCCTCAGTCCTGTCCACAACTGAGGCCGAGAACACAAGCATCAAGACTTCG
CCTGAGATTGAGCTGAATGGGGACGATGTTTGCATCACCTCCAGCATTGGCAAGACGCGGAAGTACCGCG
CGAAGTTCACCCTCTTCCTGTCCGTCATCGTTATTTTCCTCGCTATCATTACGATGCTGATCCGCATTGA
GAACGACGATGACAGCGCGTACTGAGACCCAGCTTTCTTGTACAAAGTTGGCATTATAAGAAAGCATTGC
TTATCAATTTGTTGCAACGAACAGGTCACTATCAGTCAAAATAAAATCATTATTTGCCATCCAGCTGATA
TCCCCTATAGTGAGTCGTATTACATGGTCATAGCTGTTTCCTGGCAGCTCTGGCCCGTGTCTCAAAATCT
CTGATGTTACATTGCACAAGATAAAAATATATCATCATGAACAATAAAACTGTCTGCTTACATAAACAGT
AATACAAGGGGTGTTATGAGCCATATTCAACGGGAAACGTCGAGGCCGCGATTAAATTCCAACATGGATG
CTGATTTATATGGGTATAAATGGGCTCGCGATAATGTCGGGCAATCAGGTGCGACAATCTATCGCTTGTA
TGGGAAGCCCGATGCGCCAGAGTTGTTTCTGAAACATGGCAAAGGTAGCGTTGCCAATGATGTTACAGAT
GAGATGGTCAGACTAAACTGGCTGACGGAATTTATGCCTCTTCCGACCATCAAGCATTTTATCCGTACTC
CTGATGATGCATGGTTACTCACCACTGCGATCCCCGGAAAAACAGCATTCCAGGTATTAGAAGAATATCC
TGATTCAGGTGAAAATATTGTTGATGCGCTGGCAGTGTTCCTGCGCCGGTTGCATTCGATTCCTGTTTGT
AATTGTCCTTTTAACAGCGATCGCGTATTTCGTCTCGCTCAGGCGCAATCACGAATGAATAACGGTTTGG
TTGATGCGAGTGATTTTGATGACGAGCGTAATGGCTGGCCTGTTGAACAAGTCTGGAAAGAAATGCATAA
ACTTTTGCCATTCTCACCGGATTCAGTCGTCACTCATGGTGATTTCTCACTTGATAACCTTATTTTTGAC
GAGGGGAAATTAATAGGTTGTATTGATGTTGGACGAGTCGGAATCGCAGACCGATACCAGGATCTTGCCA
TCCTATGGAACTGCCTCGGTGAGTTTTCTCCTTCATTACAGAAACGGCTTTTTCAAAAATATGGTATTGA
TAATCCTGATATGAATAAATTGCAGTTTCATTTGATGCTCGATGAGTTTTTCTAATCAGAATTGGTTAAT
TGGTTGTAACACTGGCAGAGCATTACGCTGACTTGACGGGACGGCGCAAGCTCATGACCAAAATCCCTTA
ACGTGAGTTACGCGTCGTTCCACTGAGCGTCAGACCCCGTAGAAAAGATCAAAGGATCTTCTTGAGATCC
TTTTTTTCTGCGCGTAATCTGCTGCTTGCAAACAAAAAAACCACCGCTACCAGCGGTGGTTTGTTTGCCG
GATCAAGAGCTACCAACTCTTTTTCCGAAGGTAACTGGCTTCAGCAGAGCGCAGATACCAAATACTGTTC
TTCTAGTGTAGCCGTAGTTAGGCCACCACTTCAAGAACTCTGTAGCACCGCCTACATACCTCGCTCTGCT
AATCCTGTTACCAGTGGCTGCTGCCAGTGGCGATAAGTCGTGTCTTACCGGGTTGGACTCAAGACGATAG
TTACCGGATAAGGCGCAGCGGTCGGGCTGAACGGGGGGTTCGTGCACACAGCCCAGCTTGGAGCGAACGA
CCTACACCGAACTGAGATACCTACAGCGTGAGCTATGAGAAAGCGCCACGCTTCCCGAAGGGAGAAAGGC
GGACAGGTATCCGGTAAGCGGCAGGGTCGGAACAGGAGAGCGCACGAGGGAGCTTCCAGGGGGAAACGCC
TGGTATCTTTATAGTCCTGTCGGGTTTCGCCACCTCTGACTTGAGCGTCGATTTTTGTGATGCTCGTCAG
GGGGGCGGAGCCTATGGAAAAACGCCAGCAACGCGGCCTTTTTACGGTTCCTGGCCTTTTGCTGGCCTTT
TGCTCACATGTTCTTTCCTGCGTTATCCCCTGATTCTGTGGATAACCGTATTACCGCCTTTGAGTGAGCT
GATACCGCTCGCCGCAGCCGAACGACCGAGCGCAGCGAGTCAGTGAGCGAGGAAGCGGAAGAGCGCCCAA
TACGCAAACCGCCTCTCCCCGCGCGTTGGCCGATTCATTAATGCAGCTGGCACGACAGGTTTCCCGACTG
GAAAGCGGGCAGTGAGCGCAACGCAATTAATACGCGTACCGCTAGCCAGGAAGAGTTTGTAGAAACGCAA
AAAGGCCATCCGTCAGGATGGCCTTCTGCTTAGTTTGATGCCTGGCAGTTTATGGCGGGCGTCCTGCCCG
CCACCCTCCGGGCCGTTGCTTCACAACGTTCAAATCCGCTCCCGGCGGATTTGTCCTACTCAGGAGAGCG
TTCACCGACAAACAACAGATAAAACGAAAGGCCCAGTCTTCCGACTGAGCCTTTCGTTTTATTTGATGCC
TGGCAGTTCCCTACTCTCGCGTTAACGCTAGCATGGATGTTTTCCCAGTCACGACGTT
